>Addgene plasmid #105624 | mCherry-CRY2clust | depositor full sequence | sequence record 200110 | mcherry-CRY2clust
TAGTTATTAATAGTAATCAATTACGGGGTCATTAGTTCATAGCCCATATATGGAGTTCCGCGTTACATAA
CTTACGGTAAATGGCCCGCCTGGCTGACCGCCCAACGACCCCCGCCCATTGACGTCAATAATGACGTATG
TTCCCATAGTAACGCCAATAGGGACTTTCCATTGACGTCAATGGGTGGAGTATTTACGGTAAACTGCCCA
CTTGGCAGTACATCAAGTGTATCATATGCCAAGTACGCCCCCTATTGACGTCAATGACGGTAAATGGCCC
GCCTGGCATTATGCCCAGTACATGACCTTATGGGACTTTCCTACTTGGCAGTACATCTACGTATTAGTCA
TCGCTATTACCATGGTGATGCGGTTTTGGCAGTACATCAATGGGCGTGGATAGCGGTTTGACTCACGGGG
ATTTCCAAGTCTCCACCCCATTGACGTCAATGGGAGTTTGTTTTGGCACCAAAATCAACGGGACTTTCCA
AAATGTCGTAACAACTCCGCCCCATTGACGCAAATGGGCGGTAGGCGTGTACGGTGGGAGGTCTATATAA
GCAGAGCTGGTTTAGTGAACCGTCAGATCCGCTAGCGCTACCGGTCGCCACCATGGTGAGCAAGGGCGAG
GAGGATAACATGGCCATCATCAAGGAGTTCATGCGCTTCAAGGTGCACATGGAGGGCTCCGTGAACGGCC
ACGAGTTCGAGATCGAGGGCGAGGGCGAGGGCCGCCCCTACGAGGGCACCCAGACCGCCAAGCTGAAGGT
GACCAAGGGTGGCCCCCTGCCCTTCGCCTGGGACATCCTGTCCCCTCAGTTCATGTACGGCTCCAAGGCC
TACGTGAAGCACCCCGCCGACATCCCCGACTACTTGAAGCTGTCCTTCCCCGAGGGCTTCAAGTGGGAGC
GCGTGATGAACTTCGAGGACGGCGGCGTGGTGACCGTGACCCAGGACTCCTCCCTGCAGGACGGCGAGTT
CATCTACAAGGTGAAGCTGCGCGGCACCAACTTCCCCTCCGACGGCCCCGTAATGCAGAAGAAGACCATG
GGCTGGGAGGCCTCCTCCGAGCGGATGTACCCCGAGGACGGCGCCCTGAAGGGCGAGATCAAGCAGAGGC
TGAAGCTGAAGGACGGCGGCCACTACGACGCTGAGGTCAAGACCACCTACAAGGCCAAGAAGCCCGTGCA
GCTGCCCGGCGCCTACAACGTCAACATCAAGTTGGACATCACCTCCCACAACGAGGACTACACCATCGTG
GAACAGTACGAACGCGCCGAGGGCCGCCACTCCACCGGCGGCATGGACGAGCTGTACATCCGGAAACCGG
TCGCCACCATGAAGATGGACAAAAAGACCATCGTCTGGTTTCGGAGAGATTTGAGAATAGAAGATAATCC
CGCGCTCGCCGCCGCGGCCCACGAGGGTTCCGTCTTCCCCGTTTTCATTTGGTGTCCTGAAGAAGAAGGC
CAGTTTTATCCCGGAAGGGCCTCTAGGTGGTGGATGAAGCAAAGTCTGGCCCATCTTAGCCAGTCACTGA
AAGCACTGGGCAGTGATCTTACCCTGATCAAGACACACAATACCATCTCTGCCATCCTCGACTGCATCAG
GGTGACCGGCGCAACGAAAGTCGTGTTTAACCACCTGTACGATCCAGTTAGTCTGGTGCGCGACCACACT
GTGAAGGAGAAGCTGGTGGAACGGGGGATCAGTGTGCAGAGCTACAACGGGGACCTTCTGTACGAGCCAT
GGGAGATCTATTGCGAGAAAGGGAAACCGTTCACCTCCTTCAACAGTTACTGGAAGAAATGTTTGGATAT
GTCAATAGAGTCCGTTATGTTGCCCCCTCCCTGGAGACTGATGCCGATTACTGCTGCTGCAGAGGCCATC
TGGGCCTGCTCCATCGAGGAACTCGGTCTGGAAAATGAAGCAGAAAAGCCAAGCAATGCACTTCTCACTA
GAGCCTGGAGCCCCGGCTGGTCTAATGCCGACAAGCTGCTTAACGAGTTCATCGAAAAACAACTGATTGA
CTACGCGAAGAACTCCAAGAAAGTGGTAGGTAACTCAACTAGCTTGCTCTCTCCATATCTCCATTTTGGC
GAGATTTCTGTCCGCCATGTATTTCAGTGCGCTCGGATGAAACAGATTATCTGGGCTCGCGATAAAAACA
GCGAAGGCGAAGAAAGCGCCGATCTGTTCCTGCGAGGGATCGGACTTCGGGAATACTCCCGGTATATATG
TTTCAACTTTCCATTCACACACGAGCAGAGTCTGTTGTCCCACCTCAGGTTCTTCCCCTGGGACGCCGAT
GTCGACAAATTCAAGGCATGGAGACAGGGAAGGACAGGGTACCCACTCGTGGATGCTGGCATGAGAGAGC
TCTGGGCTACAGGCTGGATGCACAACCGCATCCGGGTAATCGTGTCCTCATTTGCTGTCAAGTTTCTGCT
CCTGCCTTGGAAATGGGGAATGAAGTACTTTTGGGATACCCTTCTCGACGCCGACTTGGAGTGTGACATT
CTGGGATGGCAATATATTAGCGGGTCAATTCCTGACGGCCATGAGTTGGACAGGTTGGACAATCCGGCCT
TGCAGGGAGCTAAGTATGATCCCGAAGGAGAGTATATTCGACAGTGGCTCCCCGAGCTGGCCCGACTTCC
TACGGAGTGGATTCACCATCCTTGGGACGCACCACTGACAGTGCTCAAGGCAAGCGGGGTGGAGCTGGGC
ACCAATTACGCTAAGCCTATAGTTGATATAGATACAGCACGCGAGCTGCTGGCTAAAGCGATCTCTCGCA
CTCGGGAGGCGCAGATTATGATCGGTGCTGCCGCCCGGGATCCACCGGATCTAGATAACTGATCATAATC
AGCCATACCACATTTGTAGAGGTTTTACTTGCTTTAAAAAACCTCCCACACCTCCCCCTGAACCTGAAAC
ATAAAATGAATGCAATTGTTGTTGTTAACTTGTTTATTGCAGCTTATAATGGTTACAAATAAAGCAATAG
CATCACAAATTTCACAAATAAAGCATTTTTTTCACTGCATTCTAGTTGTGGTTTGTCCAAACTCATCAAT
GTATCTTAACGCGTAAATTGTAAGCGTTAATATTTTGTTAAAATTCGCGTTAAATTTTTGTTAAATCAGC
TCATTTTTTAACCAATAGGCCGAAATCGGCAAAATCCCTTATAAATCAAAAGAATAGACCGAGATAGGGT
[37 nt withheld, positions 3221-3257]
AAAGAACGTGGACTCCAACGTCAAAGG
[49 nt withheld, positions 3285-3333]
T
[91 nt withheld, positions 3335-3425]
G
[124 nt withheld, positions 3427-3550]
CAGGTGGCACTTTTCGGGGAAATGTGCGCGGAACCCCTATTTGTTTATTTTTCTAAATACATTCAAATAT
GTATCCGCTCATGAGACAATAACCCTGATAAATGCTTCAATAATATTGAAAAAGGAAGAGTCCTGAGGCG
GAAAGAACCAGCTGTGGAATGTGTGTCAGTTAGGGTGTGGAAAGTCCCCAGGCTCCCCAGCAGGCAGAAG
TATGCAAAGCATGCATCTCAATTAGTCAGCAACCAGGTGTGGAAAGTCCCCAGGCTCCCCAGCAGGCAGA
AGTATGCAAAGCATGCATCTCAATTAGTCAGCAACCATAGTCCCGCCCCTAACTCCGCCCATCCCGCCCC
TAACTCCGCCCAGTTCCGCCCATTCTCCGCCCCATGGCTGACTAATTTTTTTTATTTATGCAGAGGCCGA
GGCCGCCTCGGCCTCTGAGCTATTCCAGAAGTAGTGAGGAGGCTTTTTTGGAGGCCTAGGCTTTTGCAAA
GATCGATCAAGAGACAGGATGAGGATCGTTTCGCATGATTGAACAAGATGGATTGCACGCAGGTTCTCCG
GCCGCTTGGGTGGAGAGGCTATTCGGCTATGACTGGGCACAACAGACAATCGGCTGCTCTGATGCCGCCG
TGTTCCGGCTGTCAGCGCAGGGGCGCCCGGTTCTTTTTGTCAAGACCGACCTGTCCGGTGCCCTGAATGA
ACTGCAAGACGAGGCAGCGCGGCTATCGTGGCTGGCCACGACGGGCGTTCCTTGCGCAGCTGTGCTCGAC
GTTGTCACTGAAGCGGGAAGGGACTGGCTGCTATTGGGCGAAGTGCCGGGGCAGGATCTCCTGTCATCTC
ACCTTGCTCCTGCCGAGAAAGTATCCATCATGGCTGATGCAATGCGGCGGCTGCATACGCTTGATCCGGC
TACCTGCCCATTCGACCACCAAGCGAAACATCGCATCGAGCGAGCACGTACTCGGATGGAAGCCGGTCTT
GTCGATCAGGATGATCTGGACGAAGAGCATCAGGGGCTCGCGCCAGCCGAACTGTTCGCCAGGCTCAAGG
CGAGCATGCCCGACGGCGAGGATCTCGTCGTGACCCATGGCGATGCCTGCTTGCCGAATATCATGGTGGA
AAATGGCCGCTTTTCTGGATTCATCGACTGTGGCCGGCTGGGTGTGGCGGACCGCTATCAGGACATAGCG
TTGGCTACCCGTGATATTGCTGAAGAGCTTGGCGGCGAATGGGCTGACCGCTTCCTCGTGCTTTACGGTA
TCGCCGCTCCCGATTCGCAGCGCATCGCCTTCTATCGCCTTCTTGACGAGTTCTTCTGAGCGGGACTCTG
GGGTTCGAAATGACCGACCAAGCGACGCCCAACCTGCCATCACGAGATTTCGATTCCACCGCCGCCTTCT
ATGAAAGGTTGGGCTTCGGAATCGTTTTCCGGGACGCCGGCTGGATGATCCTCCAGCGCGGGGATCTCAT
GCTGGAGTTCTTCGCCCACCCTAGGGGGAGGCTAACTGAAACACGGAAGGAGACAATACCGGAAGGAACC
CGCGCTATGACGGCAATAAAAAGACAGAATAAAACGCACGGTGTTGGGTCGTTTGTTCATAAACGCGGGG
TTCGGTCCCAGGGCTGGCACTCTGTCGATACCCCACCGAGACCCCATTGGGGCCAATACGCCCGCGTTTC
TTCCTTTTCCCCACCCCACCCCCCAAGTTCGGGTGAAGGCCCAGGGCTCGCAGCCAACGTCGGGGCGGCA
GGCCCTGCCATAGCCTCAGGTTACTCATATATACTTTAGATTGATTTAAAACTTCATTTTTAATTTAAAA
GGATCTAGGTGAAGATCCTTTTTGATAATCTCATGACCAAAATCCCTTAACGTGAGTTTTCGTTCCACTG
AGCGTCAGACCCCGTAGAAAAGATCAAAGGATCTTCTTGAGATCCTTTTTTTCTGCGCGTAATCTGCTGC
TTGCAAACAAAAAAACCACCGCTACCAGCGGTGGTTTGTTTGCCGGATCAAGAGCTACCAACTCTTTTTC
CGAAGGTAACTGGCTTCAGCAGAGCGCAGATACCAAATACTGTCCTTCTAGTGTAGCCGTAGTTAGGCCA
CCACTTCAAGAACTCTGTAGCACCGCCTACATACCTCGCTCTGCTAATCCTGTTACCAGTGGCTGCTGCC
AGTGGCGATAAGTCGTGTCTTACCGGGTTGGACTCAAGACGATAGTTACCGGATAAGGCGCAGCGGTCGG
GCTGAACGGGGGGTTCGTGCACACAGCCCAGCTTGGAGCGAACGACCTACACCGAACTGAGATACCTACA
GCGTGAGCTATGAGAAAGCGCCACGCTTCCCGAAGGGAGAAAGGCGGACAGGTATCCGGTAAGCGGCAGG
GTCGGAACAGGAGAGCGCACGAGGGAGCTTCCAGGGGGAAACGCCTGGTATCTTTATAGTCCTGTCGGGT
TTCGCCACCTCTGACTTGAGCGTCGATTTTTGTGATGCTCGTCAGGGGGGCGGAGCCTATGGAAAAACGC
CAGCAACGCGGCCTTTTTACGGTTCCTGGCCTTTTGCTGGCCTTTTGCTCACATGTTCTTTCCTGCGTTA
TCCCCTGATTCTGTGGATAACCGTATTACCGCCATGCAT
Features (pLannotate 1.2.2; 14 found; start..end, strand, type, name):
     61..364     +  enhancer       CMV enhancer: human cytomegalovirus immediate early enhancer
    365..568     +  promoter       CMV promoter: human cytomegalovirus (CMV) immediate early promoter
    613..1317    +  CDS            mCherry: mCherry is a basic (constitutively fluorescent) red fluorescent protein published in 2004, derived from Discosoma sp.. It is reported to be a very rapidly-maturing monomer with low acid sensitivity.
   1339..2850    +  CDS            CRY2 (fragment): CRY2_ARATH - Also known as PHH1 From Arabidopsis thaliana (Mouse-ear cress).
   2860..2944    +  CDS            large T antigen (fragment): large T antigen from SV40 (simian virus 40)
   2967..3088    +  polyA_signal   SV40 poly(A) signal: SV40 polyadenylation signal
   3122..3550    -  rep_origin     f1 ori (sequence partly withheld): f1 bacteriophage origin of replication; arrow indicates direction of (+) strand synthesis
   3577..3681    +  promoter       AmpR promoter: bla
   3683..4040    +  promoter       SV40 promoter: SV40 enhancer and early promoter
   4075..4869    +  CDS            NeoR/KanR: aminoglycoside phosphotransferase from Tn5; aph(3')-II (or nptII); confers resistance to neomycin, kanamycin, and G418 (Geneticin®)
   4890..5042    +  CDS            ble (fragment): BLE_KLEPN - Experimental evidence at protein level: Swiss-Prot protein existence level 1. Binding protein with a strong affinity to the bleomycin family of antibiotics. Binds to CL990; an antimitotic-antibiotic compound. From Klebsiella pneumoniae.
   5101..5148    +  polyA_signal   HSV TK poly(A) signal: herpes simplex virus thymidine kinase polyadenylation signal (Cole and Stacy, 1985)
   5239..5255    -  polyA_signal   bGH poly(A) signal (fragment): bovine growth hormone polyadenylation signal
   5477..6065    +  rep_origin     ori: high-copy-number ColE1/pMB1/pBR322/pUC origin of replication
