>Addgene plasmid #105624 | mCherry-CRY2clust | addgene full sequence | sequence record 203642 | Addgene NGS Result
CCCTGATTCTGTGGATAACCGTATTACCGCCATGCATTAGTTATTAATAGTAATCAATTACGGGGTCATT
AGTTCATAGCCCATATATGGAGTTCCGCGTTACATAACTTACGGTAAATGGCCCGCCTGGCTGACCGCCC
AACGACCCCCGCCCATTGACGTCAATAATGACGTATGTTCCCATAGTAACGCCAATAGGGACTTTCCATT
GACGTCAATGGGTGGAGTATTTACGGTAAACTGCCCACTTGGCAGTACATCAAGTGTATCATATGCCAAG
TACGCCCCCTATTGACGTCAATGACGGTAAATGGCCCGCCTGGCATTATGCCCAGTACATGACCTTATGG
GACTTTCCTACTTGGCAGTACATCTACGTATTAGTCATCGCTATTACCATGGTGATGCGGTTTTGGCAGT
ACATCAATGGGCGTGGATAGCGGTTTGACTCACGGGGATTTCCAAGTCTCCACCCCATTGACGTCAATGG
GAGTTTGTTTTGGCACCAAAATCAACGGGACTTTCCAAAATGTCGTAACAACTCCGCCCCATTGACGCAA
ATGGGCGGTAGGCGTGTACGGTGGGAGGTCTATATAAGCAGAGCTGGTTTAGTGAACCGTCAGATCCGCT
AGCGCTACCGGTCGCCACCATGGTGAGCAAGGGCGAGGAGGATAACATGGCCATCATCAAGGAGTTCATG
CGCTTCAAGGTGCACATGGAGGGCTCCGTGAACGGCCACGAGTTCGAGATCGAGGGCGAGGGCGAGGGCC
GCCCCTACGAGGGCACCCAGACCGCCAAGCTGAAGGTGACCAAGGGTGGCCCCCTGCCCTTCGCCTGGGA
CATCCTGTCCCCTCAGTTCATGTACGGCTCCAAGGCCTACGTGAAGCACCCCGCCGACATCCCCGACTAC
TTGAAGCTGTCCTTCCCCGAGGGCTTCAAGTGGGAGCGCGTGATGAACTTCGAGGACGGCGGCGTGGTGA
CCGTGACCCAGGACTCCTCCCTGCAGGACGGCGAGTTCATCTACAAGGTGAAGCTGCGCGGCACCAACTT
CCCCTCCGACGGCCCCGTAATGCAGAAGAAGACCATGGGCTGGGAGGCCTCCTCCGAGCGGATGTACCCC
GAGGACGGCGCCCTGAAGGGCGAGATCAAGCAGAGGCTGAAGCTGAAGGACGGCGGCCACTACGACGCTG
AGGTCAAGACCACCTACAAGGCCAAGAAGCCCGTGCAGCTGCCCGGCGCCTACAACGTCAACATCAAGTT
GGACATCACCTCCCACAACGAGGACTACACCATCGTGGAACAGTACGAACGCGCCGAGGGCCGCCACTCC
ACCGGCGGCATGGACGAGCTGTACATCCGGAAACCGGTCGCCACCATGAAGATGGACAAAAAGACCATCG
TCTGGTTTCGGAGAGATTTGAGAATAGAAGATAATCCCGCGCTCGCCGCCGCGGCCCACGAGGGTTCCGT
CTTCCCCGTTTTCATTTGGTGTCCTGAAGAAGAAGGCCAGTTTTATCCCGGAAGGGCCTCTAGGTGGTGG
ATGAAGCAAAGTCTGGCCCATCTTAGCCAGTCACTGAAAGCACTGGGCAGTGATCTTACCCTGATCAAGA
CACACAATACCATCTCTGCCATCCTCGACTGCATCAGGGTGACCGGCGCAACGAAAGTCGTGTTTAACCA
CCTGTACGATCCAGTTAGTCTGGTGCGCGACCACACTGTGAAGGAGAAGCTGGTGGAACGGGGGATCAGT
GTGCAGAGCTACAACGGGGACCTTCTGTACGAGCCATGGGAGATCTATTGCGAGAAAGGGAAACCGTTCA
CCTCCTTCAACAGTTACTGGAAGAAATGTTTGGATATGTCAATAGAGTCCGTTATGTTGCCCCCTCCCTG
GAGACTGATGCCGATTACTGCTGCTGCAGAGGCCATCTGGGCCTGCTCCATCGAGGAACTCGGTCTGGAA
AATGAAGCAGAAAAGCCAAGCAATGCACTTCTCACTAGAGCCTGGAGCCCCGGCTGGTCTAATGCCGACA
AGCTGCTTAACGAGTTCATCGAAAAACAACTGATTGACTACGCGAAGAACTCCAAGAAAGTGGTAGGTAA
CTCAACTAGCTTGCTCTCTCCATATCTCCATTTTGGCGAGATTTCTGTCCGCCATGTATTTCAGTGCGCT
CGGATGAAACAGATTATCTGGGCTCGCGATAAAAACAGCGAAGGCGAAGAAAGCGCCGATCTGTTCCTGC
GAGGGATCGGACTTCGGGAATACTCCCGGTATATATGTTTCAACTTTCCATTCACACACGAGCAGAGTCT
GTTGTCCCACCTCAGGTTCTTCCCCTGGGACGCCGATGTCGACAAATTCAAGGCATGGAGACAGGGAAGG
ACAGGGTACCCACTCGTGGATGCTGGCATGAGAGAGCTCTGGGCTACAGGCTGGATGCACAACCGCATCC
GGGTAATCGTGTCCTCATTTGCTGTCAAGTTTCTGCTCCTGCCTTGGAAATGGGGAATGAAGTACTTTTG
GGATACCCTTCTCGACGCCGACTTGGAGTGTGACATTCTGGGATGGCAATATATTAGCGGGTCAATTCCT
GACGGCCATGAGTTGGACAGGTTGGACAATCCGGCCTTGCAGGGAGCTAAGTATGATCCCGAAGGAGAGT
ATATTCGACAGTGGCTCCCCGAGCTGGCCCGACTTCCTACGGAGTGGATTCACCATCCTTGGGACGCACC
ACTGACAGTGCTCAAGGCAAGCGGGGTGGAGCTGGGCACCAATTACGCTAAGCCTATAGTTGATATAGAT
ACAGCACGCGAGCTGCTGGCTAAAGCGATCTCTCGCACTCGGGAGGCGCAGATTATGATCGGTGCTGCCG
CCCGGGATCCACCGGATCTAGATAACTGATCATAATCAGCCATACCACATTTGTAGAGGTTTTACTTGCT
TTAAAAAACCTCCCACACCTCCCCCTGAACCTGAAACATAAAATGAATGCAATTGTTGTTGTTAACTTGT
TTATTGCAGCTTATAATGGTTACAAATAAAGCAATAGCATCACAAATTTCACAAATAAAGCATTTTTTTC
ACTGCATTCTAGTTGTGGTTTGTCCAAACTCATCAATGTATCTTAACGCGTAAATTGTAAGCGTTAATAT
TTTGTTAAAATTCGCGTTAAATTTTTGTTAAATCAGCTCATTTTTTAACCAATAGGCCGAAATCGGCAAA
ATCCCTTATAAATCAAAAGAATAGACCGAGATAGGGT
[37 nt withheld, positions 3258-3294]
AAAGAACGTGGACTCCAACGTCAAAGG
[49 nt withheld, positions 3322-3370]
T
[91 nt withheld, positions 3372-3462]
G
[124 nt withheld, positions 3464-3587]
CAGGTGGCACTTTTCGGGGAAATGTGCGCGGAACCCCTATTTGTTTATTTTTCTAAATACATTCAAATAT
GTATCCGCTCATGAGACAATAACCCTGATAAATGCTTCAATAATATTGAAAAAGGAAGAGTCCTGAGGCG
GAAAGAACCAGCTGTGGAATGTGTGTCAGTTAGGGTGTGGAAAGTCCCCAGGCTCCCCAGCAGGCAGAAG
TATGCAAAGCATGCATCTCAATTAGTCAGCAACCAGGTGTGGAAAGTCCCCAGGCTCCCCAGCAGGCAGA
AGTATGCAAAGCATGCATCTCAATTAGTCAGCAACCATAGTCCCGCCCCTAACTCCGCCCATCCCGCCCC
TAACTCCGCCCAGTTCCGCCCATTCTCCGCCCCATGGCTGACTAATTTTTTTTATTTATGCAGAGGCCGA
GGCCGCCTCGGCCTCTGAGCTATTCCAGAAGTAGTGAGGAGGCTTTTTTGGAGGCCTAGGCTTTTGCAAA
GATCGATCAAGAGACAGGATGAGGATCGTTTCGCATGATTGAACAAGATGGATTGCACGCAGGTTCTCCG
GCCGCTTGGGTGGAGAGGCTATTCGGCTATGACTGGGCACAACAGACAATCGGCTGCTCTGATGCCGCCG
TGTTCCGGCTGTCAGCGCAGGGGCGCCCGGTTCTTTTTGTCAAGACCGACCTGTCCGGTGCCCTGAATGA
ACTGCAAGACGAGGCAGCGCGGCTATCGTGGCTGGCCACGACGGGCGTTCCTTGCGCAGCTGTGCTCGAC
GTTGTCACTGAAGCGGGAAGGGACTGGCTGCTATTGGGCGAAGTGCCGGGGCAGGATCTCCTGTCATCTC
ACCTTGCTCCTGCCGAGAAAGTATCCATCATGGCTGATGCAATGCGGCGGCTGCATACGCTTGATCCGGC
TACCTGCCCATTCGACCACCAAGCGAAACATCGCATCGAGCGAGCACGTACTCGGATGGAAGCCGGTCTT
GTCGATCAGGATGATCTGGACGAAGAGCATCAGGGGCTCGCGCCAGCCGAACTGTTCGCCAGGCTCAAGG
CGAGCATGCCCGACGGCGAGGATCTCGTCGTGACCCATGGCGATGCCTGCTTGCCGAATATCATGGTGGA
AAATGGCCGCTTTTCTGGATTCATCGACTGTGGCCGGCTGGGTGTGGCGGACCGCTATCAGGACATAGCG
TTGGCTACCCGTGATATTGCTGAAGAGCTTGGCGGCGAATGGGCTGACCGCTTCCTCGTGCTTTACGGTA
TCGCCGCTCCCGATTCGCAGCGCATCGCCTTCTATCGCCTTCTTGACGAGTTCTTCTGAGCGGGACTCTG
GGGTTCGAAATGACCGACCAAGCGACGCCCAACCTGCCATCACGAGATTTCGATTCCACCGCCGCCTTCT
ATGAAAGGTTGGGCTTCGGAATCGTTTTCCGGGACGCCGGCTGGATGATCCTCCAGCGCGGGGATCTCAT
GCTGGAGTTCTTCGCCCACCCTAGGGGGAGGCTAACTGAAACACGGAAGGAGACAATACCGGAAGGAACC
CGCGCTATGACGGCAATAAAAAGACAGAATAAAACGCACGGTGTTGGGTCGTTTGTTCATAAACGCGGGG
TTCGGTCCCAGGGCTGGCACTCTGTCGATACCCCACCGAGACCCCATTGGGGCCAATACGCCCGCGTTTC
TTCCTTTTCCCCACCCCACCCCCCAAGTTCGGGTGAAGGCCCAGGGCTCGCAGCCAACGTCGGGGCGGCA
GGCCCTGCCATAGCCTCAGGTTACTCATATATACTTTAGATTGATTTAAAACTTCATTTTTAATTTAAAA
GGATCTAGGTGAAGATCCTTTTTGATAATCTCATGACCAAAATCCCTTAACGTGAGTTTTCGTTCCACTG
AGCGTCAGACCCCGTAGAAAAGATCAAAGGATCTTCTTGAGATCCTTTTTTTCTGCGCGTAATCTGCTGC
TTGCAAACAAAAAAACCACCGCTACCAGCGGTGGTTTGTTTGCCGGATCAAGAGCTACCAACTCTTTTTC
CGAAGGTAACTGGCTTCAGCAGAGCGCAGATACCAAATACTGTTCTTCTAGTGTAGCCGTAGTTAGGCCA
CCACTTCAAGAACTCTGTAGCACCGCCTACATACCTCGCTCTGCTAATCCTGTTACCAGTGGCTGCTGCC
AGTGGCGATAAGTCGTGTCTTACCGGGTTGGACTCAAGACGATAGTTACCGGATAAGGCGCAGCGGTCGG
GCTGAACGGGGGGTTCGTGCACACAGCCCAGCTTGGAGCGAACGACCTACACCGAACTGAGATACCTACA
GCGTGAGCTATGAGAAAGCGCCACGCTTCCCGAAGGGAGAAAGGCGGACAGGTATCCGGTAAGCGGCAGG
GTCGGAACAGGAGAGCGCACGAGGGAGCTTCCAGGGGGAAACGCCTGGTATCTTTATAGTCCTGTCGGGT
TTCGCCACCTCTGACTTGAGCGTCGATTTTTGTGATGCTCGTCAGGGGGGCGGAGCCTATGGAAAAACGC
CAGCAACGCGGCCTTTTTACGGTTCCTGGCCTTTTGCTGGCCTTTTGCTCACATGTTCTTTCCTGCGTTA
TC
Features (pLannotate 1.2.2; 15 found; start..end, strand, type, name):
      1..30      +  rep_origin     RSF ori (fragment): Plasmids containing the RSF 1030 origin of replication can be propagated in E. coli cells that contain additional plasmids with compatible origins.
     98..401     +  enhancer       CMV enhancer: human cytomegalovirus immediate early enhancer
    402..605     +  promoter       CMV promoter: human cytomegalovirus (CMV) immediate early promoter
    650..1354    +  CDS            mCherry: mCherry is a basic (constitutively fluorescent) red fluorescent protein published in 2004, derived from Discosoma sp.. It is reported to be a very rapidly-maturing monomer with low acid sensitivity.
   1376..2887    +  CDS            CRY2 (fragment): CRY2_ARATH - Also known as PHH1 From Arabidopsis thaliana (Mouse-ear cress).
   2897..2981    +  CDS            large T antigen (fragment): large T antigen from SV40 (simian virus 40)
   3004..3125    +  polyA_signal   SV40 poly(A) signal: SV40 polyadenylation signal
   3159..3587    -  rep_origin     f1 ori (sequence partly withheld): f1 bacteriophage origin of replication; arrow indicates direction of (+) strand synthesis
   3614..3718    +  promoter       AmpR promoter: bla
   3720..4077    +  promoter       SV40 promoter: SV40 enhancer and early promoter
   4112..4906    +  CDS            NeoR/KanR: aminoglycoside phosphotransferase from Tn5; aph(3')-II (or nptII); confers resistance to neomycin, kanamycin, and G418 (Geneticin®)
   4927..5079    +  CDS            ble (fragment): BLE_KLEPN - Experimental evidence at protein level: Swiss-Prot protein existence level 1. Binding protein with a strong affinity to the bleomycin family of antibiotics. Binds to CL990; an antimitotic-antibiotic compound. From Klebsiella pneumoniae.
   5138..5185    +  polyA_signal   HSV TK poly(A) signal: herpes simplex virus thymidine kinase polyadenylation signal (Cole and Stacy, 1985)
   5276..5292    -  polyA_signal   bGH poly(A) signal (fragment): bovine growth hormone polyadenylation signal
   5514..6102    +  rep_origin     ori: high-copy-number ColE1/pMB1/pBR322/pUC origin of replication
