[The description below was written by a language model from this plasmid's Addgene catalogue record and pLannotate feature annotations shown in this document.]
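Description:
mCherry-CRY2clust is a 6,179 bp mammalian expression plasmid built on the Clontech pmCherry-C1 backbone. It is propagated in E. coli through a high-copy ColE1/pUC-type origin and selected with kanamycin. The NeoR/KanR (Tn5 aminoglycoside phosphotransferase) gene sits behind tandem bacterial (bla-type) and SV40 early promoters and is terminated by an HSV TK polyadenylation signal, so the same marker can also confer G418 resistance in mammalian cells. An f1 origin is also present. Two sequence records, one from the depositor and one from repository sequencing, have the same length and the same feature order. They differ only in where numbering starts.

The payload is a single fusion reading frame driven by the CMV immediate-early enhancer and promoter and terminated by the SV40 poly(A) signal. mCherry lies at the N-terminus, followed by a fragment of Arabidopsis thaliana cryptochrome 2 annotated at about 1.5 kb, which corresponds to the CRY2PHR photolyase homology region named in the insert. The insert, cloned between BsrGI and MfeI sites, carries a nine-amino-acid extension at the C-terminus of CRY2PHR. The record does not give the identity of this peptide. CRY2PHR is a blue-light-sensing domain that self-associates on illumination, and the stated purpose is improved CRY2PHR homo-oligomerization, with the fluorescent protein tag and the short C-terminal extension enhancing clustering. The construct is suited to optogenetic experiments in transfected mammalian cells, where light-induced clustering can be followed through the red fluorescence. Small annotated fragments (SV40 large T antigen, ble, bGH poly(A), RSF ori) are probably backbone remnants or annotation artefacts rather than functional elements.
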