Addgene plasmid #105624: mCherry-CRY2clust
Purpose: Expresses improved CRY2PHR homo-oligomerization
Depositing lab: Won Do Heo. Publication: Optogenetic protein clustering through fluorescent protein tagging and extension of CRY2. Park H, Kim NY, Lee S, Kim N, Kim J, Heo WD. Nat Commun. 2017 Jun 23;8(1):30. doi: 10.1038/s41467-017-00060-2. PubMed 28646204.
Backbone
  Vector backbone: pmCherry-C1
  Backbone manufacturer: Clontech
  Backbone size w/o insert (bp): 4658
  Total vector size (bp): 6179
  Vector type: Mammalian Expression
Growth in bacteria
  Bacterial resistance: Kanamycin, 50 μg/mL
  Growth temperature: 37°C
  Growth strain: DH5alpha
  Copy number: Unknown
Gene/Insert
  Gene/Insert name: mCherry-CRY2PHR-9aa (alt names: mCherry-CRY2clust; 839529)
  Species: H. sapiens (human), A. thaliana (mustard weed)
  Insert size (bp): 1521
  Entrez Gene: CRY2 (a.k.a. AT1G04400, AT-PHH1, ATCRY2, CRYPTOCHROME 2 APOPROTEIN, F19P19.14, F19P19_14, FHA, PHH1, cryptochrome 2)
  Promoter: CMV
  Tag / fusion protein: 9 amino acids (C terminal on insert)
  Cloning method: Restriction Enzyme; 5′ cloning site BsrGI (not destroyed); 3′ cloning site MfeI (not destroyed)
  Sequencing primers: 5′ ATGAAGATGGACAAAAAGACCATCGTCTGG
Terms and licenses: Academic/Nonprofit Terms; Industry Terms: Not Available to Industry
How to cite: mCherry-CRY2clust was a gift from Won Do Heo (Addgene plasmid # 105624 ; http://n2t.net/addgene:105624 ; RRID:Addgene_105624)
